Addgene plasmid #110998: CCp2-COMP-blac-flag-his
Purpose: Expresses pentamerised full-length protein ectodomain with no N-linked glycans in mammalian cells. Contains a C-terminal rat Cd4 d3+4 tag, COMP pentamerisation domain, flag- and 6xHis tags.
Depositing lab: Gavin Wright. Depositing organization: Wellcome Sanger Institute. Publication: Systematic Identification of Plasmodium Falciparum Sporozoite Membrane Protein Interactions Reveals an Essential Role for the p24 Complex in Host Infection. Knockel J, Dundas K, Yang ASP, Galaway F, Metcalf T, Gemert GV, Sauerwein RW, Rayner JC, Billker O, Wright GJ. Mol Cell Proteomics. 2021;20:100038. doi: 10.1074/mcp.RA120.002432. Epub 2021 Jan 27. PubMed 33515807.
Backbone
  Vector backbone: pTT3
  Backbone manufacturer: pTT3 was obtained from Yves Durocher, National Research Council of Canada-Biotechnology Research Institute
  Backbone size w/o insert (bp): 7661
  Vector type: Mammalian Expression
Growth in bacteria
  Bacterial resistance: Ampicillin, 100 μg/mL
  Growth temperature: 37°C
  Growth strain: DH5alpha
  Copy number: Unknown
Gene/Insert
  Gene/Insert name: LCCL domain-containing protein (CCp2) (alt names: PF3D7_1455800; LAP4)
  Species: Synthetic
  Insert size (bp): 4851
  Mutation: All NXT/S sites mutated to NXA, where X is any amino acid except Proline
  Entrez Gene: PF3D7_1455800 (a.k.a. PF3D7_1455800, PF14_0532)
  Promoter: CMV
  Tag / fusion protein: Exogenous signal peptide of mouse origin (N terminal on insert); rat Cd4d3+4, beta-lactamase, triple FLAG tag, 6xHis tag (C terminal on insert)
  Cloning method: Restriction Enzyme; 5′ cloning site Not1 (not destroyed); 3′ cloning site Asc1 (not destroyed)
Terms and licenses: Academic/Nonprofit Terms; Industry Terms: Not Available to Industry
How to cite: CCp2-COMP-blac-flag-his was a gift from Gavin Wright (Addgene plasmid # 110998 ; http://n2t.net/addgene:110998 ; RRID:Addgene_110998)
