[The description below was written by a language model from this plasmid's Addgene catalogue record and pLannotate feature annotations shown in this document.]
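Description:
CCp2-COMP-blac-flag-his is a mammalian expression plasmid built on the pTT3 backbone for secreted production of a pentameric form of the Plasmodium falciparum LCCL domain-containing protein CCp2 (PF3D7_1455800, also called LAP4). In bacteria it is maintained through a high-copy ColE1/pUC-type origin and selected with ampicillin via the AmpR gene. The backbone also carries an Epstein-Barr virus oriP fragment, which supports episomal retention in cells that supply EBNA1. Two sequence records, the depositor's and a sequencing result, are about 12.4 kb long, differ by only two nucleotides and give the same annotation.

Expression is driven by the CMV immediate-early enhancer and promoter, followed by adenovirus-derived leader and splice sequences and a chimeric intron, and ends at a rabbit β-globin polyadenylation signal. The open reading frame begins with a mouse immunoglobulin heavy-chain signal peptide that directs the product into the secretory pathway. The synthetic CCp2 ectodomain of roughly 4.85 kb sits between retained NotI and AscI sites. It is not picked up by the automated annotation, but it fills the unannotated stretch between the signal peptide and the tags. All N-linked glycosylation sequons (NXT/S) were changed to NXA so that mammalian cells do not add glycans.

Downstream, in frame, are rat Cd4 domains 3 and 4, the COMP coiled-coil region that assembles the protein into pentamers, a β-lactamase lacking its signal sequence, a triple FLAG epitope and, according to the catalogue, a 6xHis tag, which is not separately annotated. Pentamerisation raises binding avidity, and the β-lactamase can serve as an enzymatic reporter. This fits the associated study, which systematically screened sporozoite membrane proteins for interactions, although the record does not state the plasmid's precise role in that assay.
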