Features (pLannotate 1.2.2; 20 found; start..end, strand, type, name):
    184..273     +  intron         chimeric intron (fragment): chimera between introns from adenovirus and immunoglobulin heavy chain genes
    292..338     +  CDS            IgH signal sequence (fragment): signal sequence from the mouse immunoglobulin heavy chain variable region
   5200..5760    +  CDS            Cd4 (fragment): CD4_RAT - Experimental evidence at protein level: Swiss-Prot protein existence level 1. Integral membrane glycoprotein that plays an essential role in the immune response and serves multiple functions in responses against both external and internal offenses. In T-cells, functions primarily as a coreceptor for MHC class II molecule:peptide complex. The antigens presented by class II peptides are derived from extracellular proteins while class I peptides are derived from cytosolic proteins. Interacts simultaneously with the T-cell receptor (TCR) and the MHC class II presented by antigen presenti
   5797..5964    +  CDS            COMP (fragment): COMP_HUMAN - Experimental evidence at protein level: Swiss-Prot protein existence level 1. May play a role in the structural integrity of cartilage via its interaction with other extracellular matrix proteins such as the collagens and fibronectin. Can mediate the interaction of chondrocytes with the cartilage extracellular matrix through interaction with cell surface integrin receptors. Could play a role in the pathogenesis of osteoarthritis. Potent suppressor of apoptosis in both primary chondrocytes and transformed cells. Suppresses apoptosis by blocking the activation of caspase-3 and by in
   5972..6759    +  CDS            bla(M) (fragment): β-lactamase lacking the signal sequence; bla(M); allows cytosolic expression of β-lactamase
   6766..6831    +  CDS            3xFLAG: three tandem FLAG® epitope tags, followed by an enterokinase cleavage site
   6893..6948    +  polyA_signal   β-globin poly(A) signal: rabbit β-globin polyadenylation signal (Gil and Proudfoot, 1987)
   7462..9143    -  rep_origin     oriP (fragment): Epstein-Barr virus oriP replication origin (Yates et al., 2000)
   9270..9374    +  promoter       AmpR promoter: bla
   9375..10235   +  CDS            AmpR: β-lactamase; bla; confers resistance to ampicillin, carbenicillin, and related antibiotics
  10406..10994   +  rep_origin     ori: high-copy-number ColE1/pMB1/pBR322/pUC origin of replication
  11177..11269   +  CDS            lacI (fragment): lac repressor; lacI; The lac repressor binds to the lac operator to inhibit transcription in E. coli. This inhibition can be relieved by adding lactose or isopropyl-β-D-thiogalactopyranoside (IPTG).
  11282..11303   +  protein_bind   CAP binding site: CAP binding activates transcription in the presence of cAMP. E. coli catabolite activator protein
  11318..11348   +  promoter       lac promoter: promoter for the E. coli lac operon
  11352..11374   +  protein_bind   lac operator (fragment): The lac repressor binds to the lac operator to inhibit transcription in E. coli. This inhibition can be relieved by adding lactose or isopropyl-β-D-thiogalactopyranoside (IPTG). lac repressor encoded by lacI
  11468..11493   -  CDS            bla(M) (fragment): β-lactamase lacking the signal sequence; bla(M); allows cytosolic expression of β-lactamase
  11667..12046   +  enhancer       CMV enhancer: human cytomegalovirus immediate early enhancer
  12048..12247   +  promoter       CMV promoter: human cytomegalovirus (CMV) immediate early promoter
  12315..12353   +  misc_feature   Ad SA (fragment): adenovirus major late transcript splice acceptor (Friedrich and Soriano, 1991)
  12386..153     -  CDS            PTP (fragment) (across the origin): TERM_ADE02 - Experimental evidence at protein level: Swiss-Prot protein existence level 1. Protein covalently bound to the viral DNA that acts as a primer for viral genomic replication by DNA strand displacement. Assembles on the viral origin of replication in an initiation complex with viral polymerase, DBP, host NFIA and host POU2F1/OCT1. During initiation, the polymerase covalently couples the first dCTP with Ser- 580 of pTP. The terminal protein stimulates the template activity over 20 fold compared to protein-free templates. Neo-synthesized viral genomes are linked to two preterminal prot
>Addgene plasmid #110998 | CCp2-COMP-blac-flag-his | depositor full sequence | sequence record 208754 | CCp2-COMP-blac-flag-his sequence 12442 bps
CTCGAGAAAGGCGTCTAACCAGTCACAGTCGCAAGGTAGGCTGAGCACCGTGGCGGGCGGCAGCGGGTGG
CGGTCGGGGTTGTTTCTGGCGGAGGTGCTGCTGATGATGTAATTAAAGTAGGCGGTCTTGAGACGGCGGA
TGGTCGAGGTGAGGTGTGGCAGGCTTGAGATCCAGCTGTTGGGGTGAGTACTCCCTCTCAAAAGCGGGCA
TTACTTCTGCGCTAAGATTGTCAGTTTCCAAAAACGAGGAGGATTTGATATTCACCTGGCCCGATCTGGC
CATACACTTGAGTGACAATGACATCCACTTTGCCTTTCTCTCCACAGGTGTCCACTCCCAGGTCCAAGTT
TGCCACCATGGAGTTTCAGACCCAGGTACTCATGTCCCTGCTGCTCTGCATGTCTGGTGCGGCCGCCGGC
GACGATATCAGCAACACCTTCTTCAAGTTCGAGTTCTGCGAGGCCACCAGCACCTTCAGCAGCATCGGCG
AGAACGGCCTGCCCCAGTACGCCGCCGAGAATGCCCTGACCAGAGGCAGCGGCTACTGGTGCAGCGAGGG
CAAGCACAACGTGAACGACGTGGTGTCCTGGATCGGCCACCTGAAGAACGTGCGGAGCCTGAACGGCATC
ATCATCCACTGGGCCTACACCCCTGGCGAGGTGTCCATCCTGGCCAGCTACGACGGCAACGAGCCCTACG
AGGAAGTGGTGCCCTACCAGCTGCTGGAAAGCAGAGTGGGCAACGTGGTGCAGAACATCATCTTCAACCA
CGTGATCCGGGCCAAGAGCATCAAAGTGAACATGCGGCACGCCATCCACGACTACTTCGGCATCAACTTC
GCCAACGTGCTGGGCAGCCGGGACCCCACCCTGAGAATCCAGAGCGGCATGAGCAGCCTGACCCAGGACC
TGTGCCTGCAGATCGACGAGAAGAACGAGGTGGTGCTGGACGGCTGCATCACCGCCATCAGCTACCTGGA
CGGCCGGGACCTGTGGAAGCTGAACAGCAAGAACCAGATCTACAACCCCATCAACAACCTGTGCATCACC
CTGAAGGACAACCTGATCGCCAACGGCGGCAGACTGATCCTGGAAGATTGCAACGCCGCCCTGGAACACA
ACGACGGCAGAAGCTCCTGGCAGCTGCTGCCCAACAACCAGCTGAAGATCCTGCGGAACGGCAACTTCTG
TCTGAGCCAGGACGGCCACAAGAGCGGCAGCATCGACGTGGCCTTCCACAAAGAGTGCACCTCCACCCTG
TCCAGCGACAACAAGAACCACGCCCCTGACAAGGTGGTGGACGGCCTGCTGGACACCTTCTGGGTGTCCC
AGGAATTCAACCTGGACACCGCCCCAGACAGCGTGCACTTCGACGTGAACCTGGGCAGCATCTACAAGCT
GCAGAAGGCCATCATCGACTGGAAGTACCCCGCCACCAAGTACAGCATCAGCCTGAGCAACGATGGCGAG
AACTACAAAGAGGTGTCCTCCAACCTGGCCAACTTCCTGCGGAGCACAATCAACAATCTGCACAACACCG
AGGCCCAGTACATCCGGCTGACCCTGATGGCCCCTAACCCCGAGTTCAGCGAAGAGAACAAGCTGTTCTA
CGGCATCAAGAAGTTCAGCGTCTACAGCAACCGGATCAAGTCCATCGTGGACGACTGCGACAAGATCAAG
GACACCGACGACGCCCGGGACAAGTACTTCTTCGAGTTTGTGTCCGAAGTGAACCTGCAGGAAGGCAAAG
AGCTGAAGCGGCTGGACAACGAACTGCAGCTGTACGCCGAGAAGATCCAGAACGAGGCCCTGAAGATTCA
GTCCCTGAACCCCAAGCTGAAGAAGTGCAAGCTGGAAAAAGAGAAGCGGCACAAGGACATCTCCAACATC
AAGAACGTGATCCTCAAGAACATCTACGAAGTGATCAAGCAGACCGAGAATATCATCAAGATGAACCCTC
TGAGCAGCTACTACAGCACCAGCACAAAAGAGCTGGGCCAGACCTCCGACAACCCCGCCGACAACTGCTT
CCACCTGAAAAATGCCCTGCCCTCCAGCCCCAGCGGCTTCTACTACGTGCTGACCACCTGTAGCCAGAAC
GTGCTGCGGGTGTTCTGCGACATGAAGATGGGCGCCACCTACTACATCCCCAGCGTGGACAACAAAATCA
TCAACAAGCTGAAAGACGTCGAGAACGTGTGTGCCACCTACGGCCTGAACCCTATCCACCTGTACCACGA
GAGCCAGATCTATACCCTGCGGAAGGTGTTCGACACCATGGACATCAATATCGCCAACCCCGTGCCCCTG
GCCATCCGGAAAGAGGACAGCGAGTTCTACTACTCCCTGGACTTCCAGACCAACGTGCACGACATCATTG
CCAAGTTCGGCACCCCTGTGGGCAATACCTTCGGGATCAACAACATCGGCATCACATTCTTCGACAGCAG
CAGCTCCGAGATGAGCGCCTTCGTGTGCAGCGACAATATCAACTCCATCAACCTGCCCGAGCCCTTCGTG
AATCTGGACTGCCAGTCCTCCCTGAAAGAGACAAACGAGATCGAGAAGATGATCGGGAACGAGTACCTGA
TCAAGTGCCCTCACGACTGCCTGGAACGGGACATCGAGGAAAGCGTGATCGGCGGCGAGGGAAACATCTA
CAGCGAGGACAGCTCCATCTGCCTGAGCGCCATTCACGCCGGCATCTACGACAAGCACTACCTGATCCAC
CTGAGAGTGATCAACGCCCTGAATGAGTACGGCGGCTTCTTCCAGAACGGAATCATCTCCGAGAGCTTTT
TCAACAACGCCCAGGAAGTGGGCTTCAAGCTGTTTCACGTGCCACCCAAGTGCCCCAAGGACGACATCAC
CAGCAACATCAACAATAACAACAATTACTACTACTATGACAACAACAATGCCAACGCCATGTTTAGCTTT
CTCGAGCTGGATAACAAAATGAACAACGTCAACGATAAGTTCGACAACAACGACTACACCTACGTGGACT
CCAGCACCGCCGACGCCATCAACGATCTGATCACCATCGTGAACAAGCAGGTCGGAAGCACCGACACCAC
CTTTCTGGCCCTGATTAACAAGCAGTCCATCAAGATCATCAGCAACGCCAGAAGATACCTCAAGCCCACC
GAGATCTTCGAGAAGAATATCGAGCTGCTGAGCAATGAGGCTCTGAAGGACGTGGAAAAGGTGTTCAATC
TGATCAAGGTGCTCAGCTCCAAGATCAACAGCGAACTCGAGAAAAAGAAGTATAAGCTCGAGATCCTGGT
GGACGAGCGGCTGCGGCAGAAAGAGTTCGAGAGCTGGAAGCTGGACAATATCGACAACATCTATGACACC
TTCGAGATCATCAATAGCGTGCAGCTCCAGCAGATCGGCAAGTGGAACATCCTGGACAACCCTCTGTACG
AGGGCATCAACGGCATTACCCTGATCCAGAATGTGCGGGTGTACAACAGCCCCGAGAACAGCGTGATCAA
TAGCTTCAACGGCGCCTACGCCTTCCTGAGATACAAGAGCTTCTACGACTTCGTGTTCAGCACCTATGTG
AACATCAAGGGCGTGGGCAGCGTGGGCCTGATCTTCAGAAGCTACGATAAGTACAACTTCTACATGCTCG
AGCTGAACAATGACCGGCAGAAGAATGAGTTCAACAAGCGCCTGCTGAAGTTTGAGAACAATATCGTGAC
CGAGCTGGCCATTGTGAACGGCAATGATCTCCAGGAAGGGGATTGGTTCGTCGTCCGGATCGAGTGCATC
GGCAGCAAGATCATTATCACCGTGCTCAAGACCAACAAGCCTATCTACGAGCTGCCCAAGCCCGATATCA
TCATCAACGACGACTTCACCTCCAGCGGCACCATCGGCTTTTACACATACGGCATCGACAACGTGCAGTT
CACCAACATTGCCGTGGAATCTGTGGAATGCAGCACCAAAGAGATCCTGAGCTACAATATCGCTCCCATC
AGCTGCAATATCTATGAAGAGTACTACGTGGGCAAGTTTAACAAGGCCTACATCCCTTTCGACAGCGAGA
ACTCCAACAGCGGCTCCAGCAACTGGAAGTTCGCCAAGAACATTGGCAACGAGAAGCACGTCATCCTGCA
GAACAGCAATATGAAGCAGATTGAGAACGAGGAACAGATCCCCAGCTTCATCATTCTCCAGAACAAAGCC
TGCCAGACCGGCGTGCTGAATTTCGCCGTGTACCCCGAGTGCTCCAACGGCATCGTGGGCACCATGTTCA
AGTTTCTGGACTCCAAGAACTACGCCATCCTGGAAATCGGCTCCGGCTTCACCCGGCTGAGACAGAATGT
GAATGGCAAGTTTCAGCTGCTGTCTAAGTCCATCATCAGCGGGTACAAAGAGCACATCTGGAACAGAGTG
ACCGTGTCCTTCTCCTCCAACAACATTAACGTCAACCTGGGAACCGGCTTCATGACCTACCCCATCTTCT
CCCTGATCGGCCTGCACCTGAGCGACGGCGAGAGCGTGGGCTTTACCAGCTACAACTGCGCCAATGTGGC
CTTCTCCAATATCTACATGCACCCCTTCGACTTCAAGCCCTACACACCCACCCCTACCCTGGATACCGAG
TCCTTCCTGCCTCCTATCTTCAGCAAGTTCGACCAGGCCACCATCAAAGAAGAGGACCAGTCCCAGGACA
TGGGCTACAAACAGATCGGCGATAACAAGAATAGCGACATCAGCAAGGACAGCCCTATCGATAAGCACAG
CTTCGAGGACTCCACCCGGCAGATGAAGAAGGACGCCTACTATTGCGCCACCCACAAAAACATCGTGGAT
ATCATTAACTACTGCAACCAGTACGACAAAGAGAACGACAATTGCGCCAACGAGTTCTGTACCATCTGCT
GCAACAATATTGATACCAAAGAGGAAGAGGACATCCGGACCTGCGAGATTCTGTGCCAGAAACTGGACGA
CAAGATTCTGCAGACCAGCGAAGTGCTGAACTACCTCAAGAAGTCCTGCATCGAGAGCCCCAATGAGGAA
CTGAAGAAAAGCTGCGAGGACGACAATGACAAAGAAGAATGCCTCATCGAGATGTGCGAAATGTGCTGCC
AGAGCGTGACCATCCCCGACGACCTGCTGACCAGCCACATGGATATCGACTCCCTGACCAACCACTGCAT
CTCCCTGTGCGACAAGCCCGGCGCGCCGTCGACCTCCATCACGGCCTATAAGAGTGAGGGGGAGTCAGCG
GAGTTCTCCTTCCCACTCAACCTTGGAGAGGAAAGCCTGCAGGGAGAGTTGAGATGGAAGGCAGAGAAGG
CTCCTTCTTCCCAGTCCTGGATCACCTTCTCCCTAAAGAACCAAAAGGTGTCTGTGCAGAAGTCTACTAG
CAACCCCAAGTTCCAGCTGTCCGAAACGCTCCCACTCACCCTTCAGATACCCCAGGTCTCCCTTCAGTTT
GCTGGTTCTGGCAACCTGACCCTGACTCTGGACAGAGGGATACTGTATCAGGAAGTGAACCTGGTGGTGA
TGAAAGTGACTCAGCCCGACAGCAACACTTTGACCTGTGAGGTGATGGGACCCACCTCACCCAAGATGAG
ACTGATCTTGAAGCAGGAGAATCAGGAGGCCAGGGTCTCCAGGCAGGAGAAAGTGATTCAAGTGCAGGCC
CCTGAAGCAGGGGTGTGGCAATGTCTACTGAGTGAAGGTGAAGAGGTCAAGATGGACTCCAAGATCCAGG
TTTTATCCAAAGGGTTGAATTCCGGCGGCGGCTCCGGAGGCGGTACCGGTGGCGGCGACCTAGCCCCACA
GATGCTTCGAGAACTCCAGGAGACTAATGCGGCGCTGCAAGACGTGAGAGAGCTCTTGCGACAGCAGGTC
AAGGAGATCACCTTCCTGAAGAATACGGTGATGGAATGTGACGCCTGCGGTCTAGACAGAAACCTGCCTC
CACTAGCACCTCTGGGCCCACACCCAGAAACGCTGGTGAAAGTAAAAGATGCTGAAGATCAGTTGGGTGC
ACGAGTGGGTTACATCGAACTGGATCTCAACAGCGGTAAGATCCTTGAGAGTTTTCGCCCCGAAGAACGT
TTTCCAATGATGAGCACTTTTAAAGTTCTGCTATGTGGCGCGGTATTATCCCGTATTGACGCCGGGCAAG
AGCAACTCGGTCGCCGCATACACTATTCTCAGAATGACTTGGTTGAGTACTCACCAGTCACAGAAAAGCA
TCTTACGGATGGCATGACAGTAAGAGAATTATGCAGTGCTGCCATAACCATGAGTGATAACACTGCGGCC
AACTTACTTCTGACAACGATCGGAGGACCGAAGGAGCTAACCGCTTTTTTGCACAACATGGGGGATCATG
TAACTCGCCTTGATCGTTGGGAACCGGAGCTGAATGAAGCCATACCAAACGACGAGCGTGACACCACGAT
GCCTGTAGCAATGGCAACAACGTTGCGCAAACTATTAACTGGCGAACTACTTACTCTAGCTTCCCGGCAA
CAATTAATAGACTGGATGGAGGCGGATAAAGTTGCAGGACCACTTCTGCGCTCGGCCCTTCCGGCTGGCT
GGTTTATTGCTGATAAATCTGGAGCCGGTGAGCGTGGGTCTCGCGGTATCATTGCAGCACTGGGGCCAGA
TGGTAAGCCCTCCCGTATCGTAGTTATCTACACGACGGGGAGTCAGGCAACTATGGATGAACGAAATAGA
CAGATCGCTGAGATAGGTGCCTCACTGATTAAGCATTGGGGCCCTGACTACAAAGACCATGACGGTGATT
ATAAAGATCATGACATCGATTACAAGGATGACGATGACAAGGGCCCTCACCACCACCATCACCACTAATT
AATTAAGGATCCCCCGACCTCGACCTCTGGCTAATAAAGGAAATTTATTTTCATTGCAATAGTGTGTTGG
AATTTTTTGTGTCTCTCACTCGGAAGGACATATGGGAGGGCAAATCATTTGGTCGAGATCCCTCGGAGAT
CTCTAGCTAGAGGATCGATCCCCGCCCCGGACGAACTAAACCTGACTACGACATCTCTGCCCCTTCTTCG
CGGGGCAGTGCATGTAATCCCTTCAGTTGGTTGGTACAACTTGCCAACTGGGCCCTGTTCCACATGTGAC
ACGGGGGGGGACCAAACACAAAGGGGTTCTCTGACTGTAGTTGACATCCTTATAAATGGATGTGCACATT
TGCCAACACTGAGTGGCTTTCATCCTGGAGCAGACTTTGCAGTCTGTGGACTGCAACACAACATTGCCTT
TATGTGTAACTCTTGGCTGAAGCTCTTACACCAATGCTGGGGGACATGTACCTCCCAGGGGCCCAGGAAG
ACTACGGGAGGCTACACCAACGTCAATCAGAGGGGCCTGTGTAGCTACCGATAAGCGGACCCTCAAGAGG
GCATTAGCAATAGTGTTTATAAGGCCCCCTTGTTAACCCTAAACGGGTAGCATATGCTTCCCGGGTAGTA
GTATATACTATCCAGACTAACCCTAATTCAATAGCATATGTTACCCAACGGGAAGCATATGCTATCGAAT
TAGGGTTAGTAAAAGGGTCCTAAGGAACAGCGATATCTCCCACCCCATGAGCTGTCACGGTTTTATTTAC
ATGGGGTCAGGATTCCACGAGGGTAGTGAACCATTTTAGTCACAAGGGCAGTGGCTGAAGATCAAGGAGC
GGGCAGTGAACTCTCCTGAATCTTCGCCTGCTTCTTCATTCTCCTTCGTTTAGCTAATAGAATAACTGCT
GAGTTGTGAACAGTAAGGTGTATGTGAGGTGCTCGAAAACAAGGTTTCAGGTGACGCCCCCAGAATAAAA
TTTGGACGGGGGGTTCAGTGGTGGCATTGTGCTATGACACCAATATAACCCTCACAAACCCCTTGGGCAA
TAAATACTAGTGTAGGAATGAAACATTCTGAATATCTTTAACAATAGAAATCCATGGGGTGGGGACAAGC
CGTAAAGACTGGATGTCCATCTCACACGAATTTATGGCTATGGGCAACACATAATCCTAGTGCAATATGA
TACTGGGGTTATTAAGATGTGTCCCAGGCAGGGACCAAGACAGGTGAACCATGTTGTTACACTCTATTTG
TAACAAGGGGAAAGAGAGTGGACGCCGACAGCAGCGGACTCCACTGGTTGTCTCTAACACCCCCGAAAAT
TAAACGGGGCTCCACGCCAATGGGGCCCATAAACAAAGACAAGTGGCCACTCTTTTTTTTGAAATTGTGG
AGTGGGGGCACGCGTCAGCCCCCACACGCCGCCCTGCGGTTTTGGACTGTAAAATAAGGGTGTAATAACT
TGGCTGATTGTAACCCCGCTAACCACTGCGGTCAAACCACTTGCCCACAAAACCACTAATGGCACCCCGG
GGAATACCTGCATAAGTAGGTGGGCGGGCCAAGATAGGGGCGCGATTGCTGCGATCTGGAGGACAAATTA
CACACACTTGCGCCTGAGCGCCAAGCACAGGGTTGTTGGTCCTCATATTCACGAGGTCGCTGAGAGCACG
GTGGGCTAATGTTGCCATGGGTAGCATATACTACCCAAATATCTGGATAGCATATGCTATCCTAATCTAT
ATCTGGGTAGCATAGGCTATCCTAATCTATATCTGGGTAGCATATGCTATCCTAATCTATATCTGGGTAG
TATATGCTATCCTAATTTATATCTGGGTAGCATAGGCTATCCTAATCTATATCTGGGTAGCATATGCTAT
CCTAATCTATATCTGGGTAGTATATGCTATCCTAATCTGTATCCGGGTAGCATATGCTATCCTAATAGAG
ATTAGGGTAGTATATGCTATCCTAATTTATATCTGGGTAGCATATACTACCCAAATATCTGGATAGCATA
TGCTATCCTAATCTATATCTGGGTAGCATATGCTATCCTAATCTATATCTGGGTAGCATAGGCTATCCTA
ATCTATATCTGGGTAGCATATGCTATCCTAATCTATATCTGGGTAGTATATGCTATCCTAATTTATATCT
GGGTAGCATAGGCTATCCTAATCTATATCTGGGTAGCATATGCTATCCTAATCTATATCTGGGTAGTATA
TGCTATCCTAATCTGTATCCGGGTAGCATATGCTATCCTCATGATAAGCTGTCAAACATGAGAATTTTCT
TGAAGACGAAAGGGCCTCGTGATACGCCTATTTTTATAGGTTAATGTCATGATAATAATGGTTTCTTAGA
CGTCAGGTGGCACTTTTCGGGGAAATGTGCGCGGAACCCCTATTTGTTTATTTTTCTAAATACATTCAAA
TATGTATCCGCTCATGAGACAATAACCCTGATAAATGCTTCAATAATATTGAAAAAGGAAGAGTATGAGT
ATTCAACATTTCCGTGTCGCCCTTATTCCCTTTTTTGCGGCATTTTGCCTTCCTGTTTTTGCTCACCCAG
AAACGCTGGTGAAAGTAAAAGATGCTGAAGATCAGTTGGGTGCACGAGTGGGTTACATCGAACTGGATCT
CAACAGCGGTAAGATCCTTGAGAGTTTTCGCCCCGAAGAACGTTTTCCAATGATGAGCACTTTTAAAGTT
CTGCTATGTGGCGCGGTATTATCCCGTGTTGACGCCGGGCAAGAGCAACTCGGTCGCCGCATACACTATT
CTCAGAATGACTTGGTTGAGTACTCACCAGTCACAGAAAAGCATCTTACGGATGGCATGACAGTAAGAGA
ATTATGCAGTGCTGCCATAACCATGAGTGATAACACTGCGGCCAACTTACTTCTGACAACGATCGGAGGA
CCGAAGGAGCTAACCGCTTTTTTGCACAACATGGGGGATCATGTAACTCGCCTTGATCGTTGGGAACCGG
AGCTGAATGAAGCCATACCAAACGACGAGCGTGACACCACGATGCCTGCAGCAATGGCAACAACGTTGCG
CAAACTATTAACTGGCGAACTACTTACTCTAGCTTCCCGGCAACAATTAATAGACTGGATGGAGGCGGAT
AAAGTTGCAGGACCACTTCTGCGCTCGGCCCTTCCGGCTGGCTGGTTTATTGCTGATAAATCTGGAGCCG
GTGAGCGTGGGTCTCGCGGTATCATTGCAGCACTGGGGCCAGATGGTAAGCCCTCCCGTATCGTAGTTAT
CTACACGACGGGGAGTCAGGCAACTATGGATGAACGAAATAGACAGATCGCTGAGATAGGTGCCTCACTG
ATTAAGCATTGGTAACTGTCAGACCAAGTTTACTCATATATACTTTAGATTGATTTAAAACTTCATTTTT
AATTTAAAAGGATCTAGGTGAAGATCCTTTTTGATAATCTCATGACCAAAATCCCTTAACGTGAGTTTTC
GTTCCACTGAGCGTCAGACCCCGTAGAAAAGATCAAAGGATCTTCTTGAGATCCTTTTTTTCTGCGCGTA
ATCTGCTGCTTGCAAACAAAAAAACCACCGCTACCAGCGGTGGTTTGTTTGCCGGATCAAGAGCTACCAA
CTCTTTTTCCGAAGGTAACTGGCTTCAGCAGAGCGCAGATACCAAATACTGTTCTTCTAGTGTAGCCGTA
GTTAGGCCACCACTTCAAGAACTCTGTAGCACCGCCTACATACCTCGCTCTGCTAATCCTGTTACCAGTG
GCTGCTGCCAGTGGCGATAAGTCGTGTCTTACCGGGTTGGACTCAAGACGATAGTTACCGGATAAGGCGC
AGCGGTCGGGCTGAACGGGGGGTTCGTGCACACAGCCCAGCTTGGAGCGAACGACCTACACCGAACTGAG
ATACCTACAGCGTGAGCTATGAGAAAGCGCCACGCTTCCCGAAGGGAGAAAGGCGGACAGGTATCCGGTA
AGCGGCAGGGTCGGAACAGGAGAGCGCACGAGGGAGCTTCCAGGGGGAAACGCCTGGTATCTTTATAGTC
CTGTCGGGTTTCGCCACCTCTGACTTGAGCGTCGATTTTTGTGATGCTCGTCAGGGGGGCGGAGCCTATG
GAAAAACGCCAGCAACGCGGCCTTTTTACGGTTCCTGGCCTTTTGCTGGCCTTTTGCTCACATGTTCTTT
CCTGCGTTATCCCCTGATTCTGTGGATAACCGTATTACCGCCTTTGAGTGAGCTGATACCGCTCGCCGCA
GCCGAACGACCGAGCGCAGCGAGTCAGTGAGCGAGGAAGCGGAAGAGCGCCCAATACGCAAACCGCCTCT
CCCCGCGCGTTGGCCGATTCATTAATGCAGCTGGCACGACAGGTTTCCCGACTGGAAAGCGGGCAGTGAG
CGCAACGCAATTAATGTGAGTTAGCTCACTCATTAGGCACCCCAGGCTTTACACTTTATGCTTCCGGCTC
GTATGTTGTGTGGAATTGTGAGCGGATAACAATTTCACACAGGAAACAGCTATGACCATGATTACGCCAA
GCTCTAGCTAGAGGTCGACCAATTCTCATGTTTGACAGCTTATCATCGCAGATCCGGGCAACGTTGTTGC
CATTGCTGCAGGCGCAGAACTGGTAGGTATGGAAGATCTATACATTGAATCAATATTGGCAATTAGCCAT
ATTAGTCATTGGTTATATAGCATAAATCAATATTGGCTATTGGCCATTGCATACGTTGTATCTATATCAT
AATATGTACATTTATATTGGCTCATGTCCAATATGACCGCCATGTTGACATTGATTATTGACTAGTTATT
AATAGTAATCAATTACGGGGTCATTAGTTCATAGCCCATATATGGAGTTCCGCGTTACATAACTTACGGT
AAATGGCCCGCCTGGCTGACCGCCCAACGACCCCCGCCCATTGACGTCAATAATGACGTATGTTCCCATA
GTAACGCCAATAGGGACTTTCCATTGACGTCAATGGGTGGAGTATTTACGGTAAACTGCCCACTTGGCAG
TACATCAAGTGTATCATATGCCAAGTCCGCCCCCTATTGACGTCAATGACGGTAAATGGCCCGCCTGGCA
TTATGCCCAGTACATGACCTTACGGGACTTTCCTACTTGGCAGTACATCTACGTATTAGTCATCGCTATT
ACCATGGTGATGCGGTTTTGGCAGTACACCAATGGGCGTGGATAGCGGTTTGACTCACGGGGATTTCCAA
GTCTCCACCCCATTGACGTCAATGGGAGTTTGTTTTGGCACCAAAATCAACGGGACTTTCCAAAATGTCG
TAATAACCCCGCCCCGTTGACGCAAATGGGCGGTAGGCGTGTACGGTGGGAGGTCTATATAAGCAGAGCT
CGTTTAGTGAACCGTCAGATCCTCACTCTCTTCCGCATCGCTGTCTGCGAGGGCCAGCTGTTGGGCTCGC
GGTTGAGGACAAACTCTTCGCGGTCTTTCCAGTACTCTTGGATCGGAAACCCGTCGGCCTCCGAACGGTA
CTCCGCCACCGAGGGACCTGAGCGAGTCCGCATCGACCGGATCGGAAAACCT
