Features (pLannotate 1.2.2; 20 found; start..end, strand, type, name):
    184..273     +  intron         chimeric intron (fragment): chimera between introns from adenovirus and immunoglobulin heavy chain genes
    292..338     +  CDS            IgH signal sequence (fragment): signal sequence from the mouse immunoglobulin heavy chain variable region
   5200..5760    +  CDS            Cd4 (fragment): CD4_RAT - Experimental evidence at protein level: Swiss-Prot protein existence level 1. Integral membrane glycoprotein that plays an essential role in the immune response and serves multiple functions in responses against both external and internal offenses. In T-cells, functions primarily as a coreceptor for MHC class II molecule:peptide complex. The antigens presented by class II peptides are derived from extracellular proteins while class I peptides are derived from cytosolic proteins. Interacts simultaneously with the T-cell receptor (TCR) and the MHC class II presented by antigen presenti
   5797..5964    +  CDS            COMP (fragment): COMP_HUMAN - Experimental evidence at protein level: Swiss-Prot protein existence level 1. May play a role in the structural integrity of cartilage via its interaction with other extracellular matrix proteins such as the collagens and fibronectin. Can mediate the interaction of chondrocytes with the cartilage extracellular matrix through interaction with cell surface integrin receptors. Could play a role in the pathogenesis of osteoarthritis. Potent suppressor of apoptosis in both primary chondrocytes and transformed cells. Suppresses apoptosis by blocking the activation of caspase-3 and by in
   5972..6759    +  CDS            bla(M) (fragment): β-lactamase lacking the signal sequence; bla(M); allows cytosolic expression of β-lactamase
   6766..6831    +  CDS            3xFLAG: three tandem FLAG® epitope tags, followed by an enterokinase cleavage site
   6891..6946    +  polyA_signal   β-globin poly(A) signal: rabbit β-globin polyadenylation signal (Gil and Proudfoot, 1987)
   7460..9141    -  rep_origin     oriP (fragment): Epstein-Barr virus oriP replication origin (Yates et al., 2000)
   9268..9372    +  promoter       AmpR promoter: bla
   9373..10233   +  CDS            AmpR: β-lactamase; bla; confers resistance to ampicillin, carbenicillin, and related antibiotics
  10404..10992   +  rep_origin     ori: high-copy-number ColE1/pMB1/pBR322/pUC origin of replication
  11175..11267   +  CDS            lacI (fragment): lac repressor; lacI; The lac repressor binds to the lac operator to inhibit transcription in E. coli. This inhibition can be relieved by adding lactose or isopropyl-β-D-thiogalactopyranoside (IPTG).
  11280..11301   +  protein_bind   CAP binding site: CAP binding activates transcription in the presence of cAMP. E. coli catabolite activator protein
  11316..11346   +  promoter       lac promoter: promoter for the E. coli lac operon
  11350..11372   +  protein_bind   lac operator (fragment): The lac repressor binds to the lac operator to inhibit transcription in E. coli. This inhibition can be relieved by adding lactose or isopropyl-β-D-thiogalactopyranoside (IPTG). lac repressor encoded by lacI
  11466..11491   -  CDS            bla(M) (fragment): β-lactamase lacking the signal sequence; bla(M); allows cytosolic expression of β-lactamase
  11665..12044   +  enhancer       CMV enhancer: human cytomegalovirus immediate early enhancer
  12046..12245   +  promoter       CMV promoter: human cytomegalovirus (CMV) immediate early promoter
  12313..12351   +  misc_feature   Ad SA (fragment): adenovirus major late transcript splice acceptor (Friedrich and Soriano, 1991)
  12384..153     -  CDS            PTP (fragment) (across the origin): TERM_ADE02 - Experimental evidence at protein level: Swiss-Prot protein existence level 1. Protein covalently bound to the viral DNA that acts as a primer for viral genomic replication by DNA strand displacement. Assembles on the viral origin of replication in an initiation complex with viral polymerase, DBP, host NFIA and host POU2F1/OCT1. During initiation, the polymerase covalently couples the first dCTP with Ser- 580 of pTP. The terminal protein stimulates the template activity over 20 fold compared to protein-free templates. Neo-synthesized viral genomes are linked to two preterminal prot
>Addgene plasmid #110998 | CCp2-COMP-blac-flag-his | addgene full sequence | sequence record 224518 | Addgene NGS Result
CTCGAGAAAGGCGTCTAACCAGTCACAGTCGCAAGGTAGGCTGAGCACCGTGGCGGGCGGCAGCGGGTGG
CGGTCGGGGTTGTTTCTGGCGGAGGTGCTGCTGATGATGTAATTAAAGTAGGCGGTCTTGAGACGGCGGA
TGGTCGAGGTGAGGTGTGGCAGGCTTGAGATCCAGCTGTTGGGGTGAGTACTCCCTCTCAAAAGCGGGCA
TTACTTCTGCGCTAAGATTGTCAGTTTCCAAAAACGAGGAGGATTTGATATTCACCTGGCCCGATCTGGC
CATACACTTGAGTGACAATGACATCCACTTTGCCTTTCTCTCCACAGGTGTCCACTCCCAGGTCCAAGTT
TGCCACCATGGAGTTTCAGACCCAGGTACTCATGTCCCTGCTGCTCTGCATGTCTGGTGCGGCCGCCGGC
GACGATATCAGCAACACCTTCTTCAAGTTCGAGTTCTGCGAGGCCACCAGCACCTTCAGCAGCATCGGCG
AGAACGGCCTGCCCCAGTACGCCGCCGAGAATGCCCTGACCAGAGGCAGCGGCTACTGGTGCAGCGAGGG
CAAGCACAACGTGAACGACGTGGTGTCCTGGATCGGCCACCTGAAGAACGTGCGGAGCCTGAACGGCATC
ATCATCCACTGGGCCTACACCCCTGGCGAGGTGTCCATCCTGGCCAGCTACGACGGCAACGAGCCCTACG
AGGAAGTGGTGCCCTACCAGCTGCTGGAAAGCAGAGTGGGCAACGTGGTGCAGAACATCATCTTCAACCA
CGTGATCCGGGCCAAGAGCATCAAAGTGAACATGCGGCACGCCATCCACGACTACTTCGGCATCAACTTC
GCCAACGTGCTGGGCAGCCGGGACCCCACCCTGAGAATCCAGAGCGGCATGAGCAGCCTGACCCAGGACC
TGTGCCTGCAGATCGACGAGAAGAACGAGGTGGTGCTGGACGGCTGCATCACCGCCATCAGCTACCTGGA
CGGCCGGGACCTGTGGAAGCTGAACAGCAAGAACCAGATCTACAACCCCATCAACAACCTGTGCATCACC
CTGAAGGACAACCTGATCGCCAACGGCGGCAGACTGATCCTGGAAGATTGCAACGCCGCCCTGGAACACA
ACGACGGCAGAAGCTCCTGGCAGCTGCTGCCCAACAACCAGCTGAAGATCCTGCGGAACGGCAACTTCTG
TCTGAGCCAGGACGGCCACAAGAGCGGCAGCATCGACGTGGCCTTCCACAAAGAGTGCACCTCCACCCTG
TCCAGCGACAACAAGAACCACGCCCCTGACAAGGTGGTGGACGGCCTGCTGGACACCTTCTGGGTGTCCC
AGGAATTCAACCTGGACACCGCCCCAGACAGCGTGCACTTCGACGTGAACCTGGGCAGCATCTACAAGCT
GCAGAAGGCCATCATCGACTGGAAGTACCCCGCCACCAAGTACAGCATCAGCCTGAGCAACGATGGCGAG
AACTACAAAGAGGTGTCCTCCAACCTGGCCAACTTCCTGCGGAGCACAATCAACAATCTGCACAACACCG
AGGCCCAGTACATCCGGCTGACCCTGATGGCCCCTAACCCCGAGTTCAGCGAAGAGAACAAGCTGTTCTA
CGGCATCAAGAAGTTCAGCGTCTACAGCAACCGGATCAAGTCCATCGTGGACGACTGCGACAAGATCAAG
GACACCGACGACGCCCGGGACAAGTACTTCTTCGAGTTTGTGTCCGAAGTGAACCTGCAGGAAGGCAAAG
AGCTGAAGCGGCTGGACAACGAACTGCAGCTGTACGCCGAGAAGATCCAGAACGAGGCCCTGAAGATTCA
GTCCCTGAACCCCAAGCTGAAGAAGTGCAAGCTGGAAAAAGAGAAGCGGCACAAGGACATCTCCAACATC
AAGAACGTGATCCTCAAGAACATCTACGAAGTGATCAAGCAGACCGAGAATATCATCAAGATGAACCCTC
TGAGCAGCTACTACAGCACCAGCACAAAAGAGCTGGGCCAGACCTCCGACAACCCCGCCGACAACTGCTT
CCACCTGAAAAATGCCCTGCCCTCCAGCCCCAGCGGCTTCTACTACGTGCTGACCACCTGTAGCCAGAAC
GTGCTGCGGGTGTTCTGCGACATGAAGATGGGCGCCACCTACTACATCCCCAGCGTGGACAACAAAATCA
TCAACAAGCTGAAAGACGTCGAGAACGTGTGTGCCACCTACGGCCTGAACCCTATCCACCTGTACCACGA
GAGCCAGATCTATACCCTGCGGAAGGTGTTCGACACCATGGACATCAATATCGCCAACCCCGTGCCCCTG
GCCATCCGGAAAGAGGACAGCGAGTTCTACTACTCCCTGGACTTCCAGACCAACGTGCACGACATCATTG
CCAAGTTCGGCACCCCTGTGGGCAATACCTTCGGGATCAACAACATCGGCATCACATTCTTCGACAGCAG
CAGCTCCGAGATGAGCGCCTTCGTGTGCAGCGACAATATCAACTCCATCAACCTGCCCGAGCCCTTCGTG
AATCTGGACTGCCAGTCCTCCCTGAAAGAGACAAACGAGATCGAGAAGATGATCGGGAACGAGTACCTGA
TCAAGTGCCCTCACGACTGCCTGGAACGGGACATCGAGGAAAGCGTGATCGGCGGCGAGGGAAACATCTA
CAGCGAGGACAGCTCCATCTGCCTGAGCGCCATTCACGCCGGCATCTACGACAAGCACTACCTGATCCAC
CTGAGAGTGATCAACGCCCTGAATGAGTACGGCGGCTTCTTCCAGAACGGAATCATCTCCGAGAGCTTTT
TCAACAACGCCCAGGAAGTGGGCTTCAAGCTGTTTCACGTGCCACCCAAGTGCCCCAAGGACGACATCAC
CAGCAACATCAACAATAACAACAATTACTACTACTATGACAACAACAATGCCAACGCCATGTTTAGCTTT
CTCGAGCTGGATAACAAAATGAACAACGTCAACGATAAGTTCGACAACAACGACTACACCTACGTGGACT
CCAGCACCGCCGACGCCATCAACGATCTGATCACCATCGTGAACAAGCAGGTCGGAAGCACCGACACCAC
CTTTCTGGCCCTGATTAACAAGCAGTCCATCAAGATCATCAGCAACGCCAGAAGATACCTCAAGCCCACC
GAGATCTTCGAGAAGAATATCGAGCTGCTGAGCAATGAGGCTCTGAAGGACGTGGAAAAGGTGTTCAATC
TGATCAAGGTGCTCAGCTCCAAGATCAACAGCGAACTCGAGAAAAAGAAGTATAAGCTCGAGATCCTGGT
GGACGAGCGGCTGCGGCAGAAAGAGTTCGAGAGCTGGAAGCTGGACAATATCGACAACATCTATGACACC
TTCGAGATCATCAATAGCGTGCAGCTCCAGCAGATCGGCAAGTGGAACATCCTGGACAACCCTCTGTACG
AGGGCATCAACGGCATTACCCTGATCCAGAATGTGCGGGTGTACAACAGCCCCGAGAACAGCGTGATCAA
TAGCTTCAACGGCGCCTACGCCTTCCTGAGATACAAGAGCTTCTACGACTTCGTGTTCAGCACCTATGTG
AACATCAAGGGCGTGGGCAGCGTGGGCCTGATCTTCAGAAGCTACGATAAGTACAACTTCTACATGCTCG
AGCTGAACAATGACCGGCAGAAGAATGAGTTCAACAAGCGCCTGCTGAAGTTTGAGAACAATATCGTGAC
CGAGCTGGCCATTGTGAACGGCAATGATCTCCAGGAAGGGGATTGGTTCGTCGTCCGGATCGAGTGCATC
GGCAGCAAGATCATTATCACCGTGCTCAAGACCAACAAGCCTATCTACGAGCTGCCCAAGCCCGATATCA
TCATCAACGACGACTTCACCTCCAGCGGCACCATCGGCTTTTACACATACGGCATCGACAACGTGCAGTT
CACCAACATTGCCGTGGAATCTGTGGAATGCAGCACCAAAGAGATCCTGAGCTACAATATCGCTCCCATC
AGCTGCAATATCTATGAAGAGTACTACGTGGGCAAGTTTAACAAGGCCTACATCCCTTTCGACAGCGAGA
ACTCCAACAGCGGCTCCAGCAACTGGAAGTTCGCCAAGAACATTGGCAACGAGAAGCACGTCATCCTGCA
GAACAGCAATATGAAGCAGATTGAGAACGAGGAACAGATCCCCAGCTTCATCATTCTCCAGAACAAAGCC
TGCCAGACCGGCGTGCTGAATTTCGCCGTGTACCCCGAGTGCTCCAACGGCATCGTGGGCACCATGTTCA
AGTTTCTGGACTCCAAGAACTACGCCATCCTGGAAATCGGCTCCGGCTTCACCCGGCTGAGACAGAATGT
GAATGGCAAGTTTCAGCTGCTGTCTAAGTCCATCATCAGCGGGTACAAAGAGCACATCTGGAACAGAGTG
ACCGTGTCCTTCTCCTCCAACAACATTAACGTCAACCTGGGAACCGGCTTCATGACCTACCCCATCTTCT
CCCTGATCGGCCTGCACCTGAGCGACGGCGAGAGCGTGGGCTTTACCAGCTACAACTGCGCCAATGTGGC
CTTCTCCAATATCTACATGCACCCCTTCGACTTCAAGCCCTACACACCCACCCCTACCCTGGATACCGAG
TCCTTCCTGCCTCCTATCTTCAGCAAGTTCGACCAGGCCACCATCAAAGAAGAGGACCAGTCCCAGGACA
TGGGCTACAAACAGATCGGCGATAACAAGAATAGCGACATCAGCAAGGACAGCCCTATCGATAAGCACAG
CTTCGAGGACTCCACCCGGCAGATGAAGAAGGACGCCTACTATTGCGCCACCCACAAAAACATCGTGGAT
ATCATTAACTACTGCAACCAGTACGACAAAGAGAACGACAATTGCGCCAACGAGTTCTGTACCATCTGCT
GCAACAATATTGATACCAAAGAGGAAGAGGACATCCGGACCTGCGAGATTCTGTGCCAGAAACTGGACGA
CAAGATTCTGCAGACCAGCGAAGTGCTGAACTACCTCAAGAAGTCCTGCATCGAGAGCCCCAATGAGGAA
CTGAAGAAAAGCTGCGAGGACGACAATGACAAAGAAGAATGCCTCATCGAGATGTGCGAAATGTGCTGCC
AGAGCGTGACCATCCCCGACGACCTGCTGACCAGCCACATGGATATCGACTCCCTGACCAACCACTGCAT
CTCCCTGTGCGACAAGCCCGGCGCGCCGTCGACCTCCATCACGGCCTATAAGAGTGAGGGGGAGTCAGCG
GAGTTCTCCTTCCCACTCAACCTTGGAGAGGAAAGCCTGCAGGGAGAGTTGAGATGGAAGGCAGAGAAGG
CTCCTTCTTCCCAGTCCTGGATCACCTTCTCCCTAAAGAACCAAAAGGTGTCTGTGCAGAAGTCTACTAG
CAACCCCAAGTTCCAGCTGTCCGAAACGCTCCCACTCACCCTTCAGATACCCCAGGTCTCCCTTCAGTTT
GCTGGTTCTGGCAACCTGACCCTGACTCTGGACAGAGGGATACTGTATCAGGAAGTGAACCTGGTGGTGA
TGAAAGTGACTCAGCCCGACAGCAACACTTTGACCTGTGAGGTGATGGGACCCACCTCACCCAAGATGAG
ACTGATCTTGAAGCAGGAGAATCAGGAGGCCAGGGTCTCCAGGCAGGAGAAAGTGATTCAAGTGCAGGCC
CCTGAAGCAGGGGTGTGGCAATGTCTACTGAGTGAAGGTGAAGAGGTCAAGATGGACTCCAAGATCCAGG
TTTTATCCAAAGGGTTGAATTCCGGCGGCGGCTCCGGAGGCGGTACCGGTGGCGGCGACCTAGCCCCACA
GATGCTTCGAGAACTCCAGGAGACTAATGCGGCGCTGCAAGACGTGAGAGAGCTCTTGCGACAGCAGGTC
AAGGAGATCACCTTCCTGAAGAATACGGTGATGGAATGTGACGCCTGCGGTCTAGACAGAAACCTGCCTC
CACTAGCACCTCTGGGCCCACACCCAGAAACGCTGGTGAAAGTAAAAGATGCTGAAGATCAGTTGGGTGC
ACGAGTGGGTTACATCGAACTGGATCTCAACAGCGGTAAGATCCTTGAGAGTTTTCGCCCCGAAGAACGT
TTTCCAATGATGAGCACTTTTAAAGTTCTGCTATGTGGCGCGGTATTATCCCGTATTGACGCCGGGCAAG
AGCAACTCGGTCGCCGCATACACTATTCTCAGAATGACTTGGTTGAGTACTCACCAGTCACAGAAAAGCA
TCTTACGGATGGCATGACAGTAAGAGAATTATGCAGTGCTGCCATAACCATGAGTGATAACACTGCGGCC
AACTTACTTCTGACAACGATCGGAGGACCGAAGGAGCTAACCGCTTTTTTGCACAACATGGGGGATCATG
TAACTCGCCTTGATCGTTGGGAACCGGAGCTGAATGAAGCCATACCAAACGACGAGCGTGACACCACGAT
GCCTGTAGCAATGGCAACAACGTTGCGCAAACTATTAACTGGCGAACTACTTACTCTAGCTTCCCGGCAA
CAATTAATAGACTGGATGGAGGCGGATAAAGTTGCAGGACCACTTCTGCGCTCGGCCCTTCCGGCTGGCT
GGTTTATTGCTGATAAATCTGGAGCCGGTGAGCGTGGGTCTCGCGGTATCATTGCAGCACTGGGGCCAGA
TGGTAAGCCCTCCCGTATCGTAGTTATCTACACGACGGGGAGTCAGGCAACTATGGATGAACGAAATAGA
CAGATCGCTGAGATAGGTGCCTCACTGATTAAGCATTGGGGCCCTGACTACAAAGACCATGACGGTGATT
ATAAAGATCATGACATCGATTACAAGGATGACGATGACAAGGGCCCTCACCACCACCATCACCACTAATA
ATAAGGATCCCCCGACCTCGACCTCTGGCTAATAAAGGAAATTTATTTTCATTGCAATAGTGTGTTGGAA
TTTTTTGTGTCTCTCACTCGGAAGGACATATGGGAGGGCAAATCATTTGGTCGAGATCCCTCGGAGATCT
CTAGCTAGAGGATCGATCCCCGCCCCGGACGAACTAAACCTGACTACGACATCTCTGCCCCTTCTTCGCG
GGGCAGTGCATGTAATCCCTTCAGTTGGTTGGTACAACTTGCCAACTGGGCCCTGTTCCACATGTGACAC
GGGGGGGGACCAAACACAAAGGGGTTCTCTGACTGTAGTTGACATCCTTATAAATGGATGTGCACATTTG
CCAACACTGAGTGGCTTTCATCCTGGAGCAGACTTTGCAGTCTGTGGACTGCAACACAACATTGCCTTTA
TGTGTAACTCTTGGCTGAAGCTCTTACACCAATGCTGGGGGACATGTACCTCCCAGGGGCCCAGGAAGAC
TACGGGAGGCTACACCAACGTCAATCAGAGGGGCCTGTGTAGCTACCGATAAGCGGACCCTCAAGAGGGC
ATTAGCAATAGTGTTTATAAGGCCCCCTTGTTAACCCTAAACGGGTAGCATATGCTTCCCGGGTAGTAGT
ATATACTATCCAGACTAACCCTAATTCAATAGCATATGTTACCCAACGGGAAGCATATGCTATCGAATTA
GGGTTAGTAAAAGGGTCCTAAGGAACAGCGATATCTCCCACCCCATGAGCTGTCACGGTTTTATTTACAT
GGGGTCAGGATTCCACGAGGGTAGTGAACCATTTTAGTCACAAGGGCAGTGGCTGAAGATCAAGGAGCGG
GCAGTGAACTCTCCTGAATCTTCGCCTGCTTCTTCATTCTCCTTCGTTTAGCTAATAGAATAACTGCTGA
GTTGTGAACAGTAAGGTGTATGTGAGGTGCTCGAAAACAAGGTTTCAGGTGACGCCCCCAGAATAAAATT
TGGACGGGGGGTTCAGTGGTGGCATTGTGCTATGACACCAATATAACCCTCACAAACCCCTTGGGCAATA
AATACTAGTGTAGGAATGAAACATTCTGAATATCTTTAACAATAGAAATCCATGGGGTGGGGACAAGCCG
TAAAGACTGGATGTCCATCTCACACGAATTTATGGCTATGGGCAACACATAATCCTAGTGCAATATGATA
CTGGGGTTATTAAGATGTGTCCCAGGCAGGGACCAAGACAGGTGAACCATGTTGTTACACTCTATTTGTA
ACAAGGGGAAAGAGAGTGGACGCCGACAGCAGCGGACTCCACTGGTTGTCTCTAACACCCCCGAAAATTA
AACGGGGCTCCACGCCAATGGGGCCCATAAACAAAGACAAGTGGCCACTCTTTTTTTTGAAATTGTGGAG
TGGGGGCACGCGTCAGCCCCCACACGCCGCCCTGCGGTTTTGGACTGTAAAATAAGGGTGTAATAACTTG
GCTGATTGTAACCCCGCTAACCACTGCGGTCAAACCACTTGCCCACAAAACCACTAATGGCACCCCGGGG
AATACCTGCATAAGTAGGTGGGCGGGCCAAGATAGGGGCGCGATTGCTGCGATCTGGAGGACAAATTACA
CACACTTGCGCCTGAGCGCCAAGCACAGGGTTGTTGGTCCTCATATTCACGAGGTCGCTGAGAGCACGGT
GGGCTAATGTTGCCATGGGTAGCATATACTACCCAAATATCTGGATAGCATATGCTATCCTAATCTATAT
CTGGGTAGCATAGGCTATCCTAATCTATATCTGGGTAGCATATGCTATCCTAATCTATATCTGGGTAGTA
TATGCTATCCTAATTTATATCTGGGTAGCATAGGCTATCCTAATCTATATCTGGGTAGCATATGCTATCC
TAATCTATATCTGGGTAGTATATGCTATCCTAATCTGTATCCGGGTAGCATATGCTATCCTAATAGAGAT
TAGGGTAGTATATGCTATCCTAATTTATATCTGGGTAGCATATACTACCCAAATATCTGGATAGCATATG
CTATCCTAATCTATATCTGGGTAGCATATGCTATCCTAATCTATATCTGGGTAGCATAGGCTATCCTAAT
CTATATCTGGGTAGCATATGCTATCCTAATCTATATCTGGGTAGTATATGCTATCCTAATTTATATCTGG
GTAGCATAGGCTATCCTAATCTATATCTGGGTAGCATATGCTATCCTAATCTATATCTGGGTAGTATATG
CTATCCTAATCTGTATCCGGGTAGCATATGCTATCCTCATGATAAGCTGTCAAACATGAGAATTTTCTTG
AAGACGAAAGGGCCTCGTGATACGCCTATTTTTATAGGTTAATGTCATGATAATAATGGTTTCTTAGACG
TCAGGTGGCACTTTTCGGGGAAATGTGCGCGGAACCCCTATTTGTTTATTTTTCTAAATACATTCAAATA
TGTATCCGCTCATGAGACAATAACCCTGATAAATGCTTCAATAATATTGAAAAAGGAAGAGTATGAGTAT
TCAACATTTCCGTGTCGCCCTTATTCCCTTTTTTGCGGCATTTTGCCTTCCTGTTTTTGCTCACCCAGAA
ACGCTGGTGAAAGTAAAAGATGCTGAAGATCAGTTGGGTGCACGAGTGGGTTACATCGAACTGGATCTCA
ACAGCGGTAAGATCCTTGAGAGTTTTCGCCCCGAAGAACGTTTTCCAATGATGAGCACTTTTAAAGTTCT
GCTATGTGGCGCGGTATTATCCCGTGTTGACGCCGGGCAAGAGCAACTCGGTCGCCGCATACACTATTCT
CAGAATGACTTGGTTGAGTACTCACCAGTCACAGAAAAGCATCTTACGGATGGCATGACAGTAAGAGAAT
TATGCAGTGCTGCCATAACCATGAGTGATAACACTGCGGCCAACTTACTTCTGACAACGATCGGAGGACC
GAAGGAGCTAACCGCTTTTTTGCACAACATGGGGGATCATGTAACTCGCCTTGATCGTTGGGAACCGGAG
CTGAATGAAGCCATACCAAACGACGAGCGTGACACCACGATGCCTGCAGCAATGGCAACAACGTTGCGCA
AACTATTAACTGGCGAACTACTTACTCTAGCTTCCCGGCAACAATTAATAGACTGGATGGAGGCGGATAA
AGTTGCAGGACCACTTCTGCGCTCGGCCCTTCCGGCTGGCTGGTTTATTGCTGATAAATCTGGAGCCGGT
GAGCGTGGGTCTCGCGGTATCATTGCAGCACTGGGGCCAGATGGTAAGCCCTCCCGTATCGTAGTTATCT
ACACGACGGGGAGTCAGGCAACTATGGATGAACGAAATAGACAGATCGCTGAGATAGGTGCCTCACTGAT
TAAGCATTGGTAACTGTCAGACCAAGTTTACTCATATATACTTTAGATTGATTTAAAACTTCATTTTTAA
TTTAAAAGGATCTAGGTGAAGATCCTTTTTGATAATCTCATGACCAAAATCCCTTAACGTGAGTTTTCGT
TCCACTGAGCGTCAGACCCCGTAGAAAAGATCAAAGGATCTTCTTGAGATCCTTTTTTTCTGCGCGTAAT
CTGCTGCTTGCAAACAAAAAAACCACCGCTACCAGCGGTGGTTTGTTTGCCGGATCAAGAGCTACCAACT
CTTTTTCCGAAGGTAACTGGCTTCAGCAGAGCGCAGATACCAAATACTGTTCTTCTAGTGTAGCCGTAGT
TAGGCCACCACTTCAAGAACTCTGTAGCACCGCCTACATACCTCGCTCTGCTAATCCTGTTACCAGTGGC
TGCTGCCAGTGGCGATAAGTCGTGTCTTACCGGGTTGGACTCAAGACGATAGTTACCGGATAAGGCGCAG
CGGTCGGGCTGAACGGGGGGTTCGTGCACACAGCCCAGCTTGGAGCGAACGACCTACACCGAACTGAGAT
ACCTACAGCGTGAGCTATGAGAAAGCGCCACGCTTCCCGAAGGGAGAAAGGCGGACAGGTATCCGGTAAG
CGGCAGGGTCGGAACAGGAGAGCGCACGAGGGAGCTTCCAGGGGGAAACGCCTGGTATCTTTATAGTCCT
GTCGGGTTTCGCCACCTCTGACTTGAGCGTCGATTTTTGTGATGCTCGTCAGGGGGGCGGAGCCTATGGA
AAAACGCCAGCAACGCGGCCTTTTTACGGTTCCTGGCCTTTTGCTGGCCTTTTGCTCACATGTTCTTTCC
TGCGTTATCCCCTGATTCTGTGGATAACCGTATTACCGCCTTTGAGTGAGCTGATACCGCTCGCCGCAGC
CGAACGACCGAGCGCAGCGAGTCAGTGAGCGAGGAAGCGGAAGAGCGCCCAATACGCAAACCGCCTCTCC
CCGCGCGTTGGCCGATTCATTAATGCAGCTGGCACGACAGGTTTCCCGACTGGAAAGCGGGCAGTGAGCG
CAACGCAATTAATGTGAGTTAGCTCACTCATTAGGCACCCCAGGCTTTACACTTTATGCTTCCGGCTCGT
ATGTTGTGTGGAATTGTGAGCGGATAACAATTTCACACAGGAAACAGCTATGACCATGATTACGCCAAGC
TCTAGCTAGAGGTCGACCAATTCTCATGTTTGACAGCTTATCATCGCAGATCCGGGCAACGTTGTTGCCA
TTGCTGCAGGCGCAGAACTGGTAGGTATGGAAGATCTATACATTGAATCAATATTGGCAATTAGCCATAT
TAGTCATTGGTTATATAGCATAAATCAATATTGGCTATTGGCCATTGCATACGTTGTATCTATATCATAA
TATGTACATTTATATTGGCTCATGTCCAATATGACCGCCATGTTGACATTGATTATTGACTAGTTATTAA
TAGTAATCAATTACGGGGTCATTAGTTCATAGCCCATATATGGAGTTCCGCGTTACATAACTTACGGTAA
ATGGCCCGCCTGGCTGACCGCCCAACGACCCCCGCCCATTGACGTCAATAATGACGTATGTTCCCATAGT
AACGCCAATAGGGACTTTCCATTGACGTCAATGGGTGGAGTATTTACGGTAAACTGCCCACTTGGCAGTA
CATCAAGTGTATCATATGCCAAGTCCGCCCCCTATTGACGTCAATGACGGTAAATGGCCCGCCTGGCATT
ATGCCCAGTACATGACCTTACGGGACTTTCCTACTTGGCAGTACATCTACGTATTAGTCATCGCTATTAC
CATGGTGATGCGGTTTTGGCAGTACACCAATGGGCGTGGATAGCGGTTTGACTCACGGGGATTTCCAAGT
CTCCACCCCATTGACGTCAATGGGAGTTTGTTTTGGCACCAAAATCAACGGGACTTTCCAAAATGTCGTA
ATAACCCCGCCCCGTTGACGCAAATGGGCGGTAGGCGTGTACGGTGGGAGGTCTATATAAGCAGAGCTCG
TTTAGTGAACCGTCAGATCCTCACTCTCTTCCGCATCGCTGTCTGCGAGGGCCAGCTGTTGGGCTCGCGG
TTGAGGACAAACTCTTCGCGGTCTTTCCAGTACTCTTGGATCGGAAACCCGTCGGCCTCCGAACGGTACT
CCGCCACCGAGGGACCTGAGCGAGTCCGCATCGACCGGATCGGAAAACCT
